>Addgene plasmid #217374 | pJBL730 | addgene full sequence | sequence record 437428 | Addgene NGS Result
TTACACTTTATGCTTCCGGCTTGATTCTAAAGATCTTTGACAGCTAGCTCAGTCCTAGGTATAATACTAG
TATCTTAGAAAAAGACATTCTTGTATATGATCAGTAATATGGTCTGATTGTTTCTACCTAGTAACCGTAA
AAAACTAGATTACAAGAAAGTTTGAATAAATTTGAACGAGTTGAAAAGGACAAGTTCTTTTCTGTTTGCT
CTTATTTTTCACACTTTCTGCACTTCCAGAATTTGTGAAGGATAAGAGCTTTTTTTGTTTCCATAATAAC
CCTCATAGGAGTTGCTATCAGGAGGAAGGATCTATGAGCAAAGGAGAAGAACTTTTCACTGGAGTTGTCC
CAATTCTTGTTGAATTAGATGGTGATGTTAATGGGCACAAATTTTCTGTCCGTGGAGAGGGTGAAGGTGA
TGCTACAAACGGAAAACTCACCCTTAAATTTATTTGCACTACTGGAAAACTACCTGTTCCGTGGCCAACA
CTTGTCACTACTCTGACCTATGGTGTTCAATGCTTTTCCCGTTATCCGGATCACATGAAACGGCATGACT
TTTTCAAGAGTGCCATGCCCGAAGGTTATGTACAGGAACGCACTATATCTTTCAAAGATGACGGGACCTA
CAAGACGCGTGCTGAAGTCAAGTTTGAAGGTGATACCCTTGTTAATCGTATCGAGTTAAAGGGTATTGAT
TTTAAAGAAGATGGAAACATTCTTGGACACAAACTCGAGTACAACTTTAACTCACACAATGTATACATCA
CGGCAGACAAACAAAAGAATGGAATCAAAGCTAACTTCAAAATTCGCCACAACGTTGAAGATGGTTCCGT
TCAACTAGCAGACCATTATCAACAAAATACTCCAATTGGCGATGGCCCTGTCCTTTTACCAGACAACCAT
TACCTGTCGACACAATCTGTCCTTTCGAAAGATCCCAACGAAAAGCGTGACCACATGGTCCTTCTTGAGT
TTGTAACTGCTGCTGGGATTACACATGGCATGGATGAGCTCTACAAATAAGGATCTGAAGCTTGGGCCCG
AACAAAAACTCATCTCAGAAGAGGATCTGAATAGCGCCGTCGACCATCATCATCATCATCATTGAGTTTA
AACGGTCTCCAGCTTGGCTGTTTTGGCGGATGAGAGAAGATTTTCAGCCTGATACAGATTAAATCAGAAC
GCAGAAGCGGTCTGATAAAACAGAATTTGCCTGGCGGCAGTAGCGCGGTGGTCCCACCTGACCCCATGCC
GAACTCAGAAGTGAAACGCCGTAGCGCCGATGGTAGTGTGGGGTCTCCCCATGCGAGAGTAGGGAACTGC
CAGGCATCAAATAAAACGAAAGGCTCAGTCGAAAGACTGGGCCTTTCGTTTTATCTGTTGTTTGTCGGTG
AACTGGATCCTTACTCGAGTCTAGACTGCAGTTGATCGGGCACGTAAGAGGTTCCAACTTTCACCATAAT
GAAATAAGATCACTACCGGGCGTATTTTTTGAGTTATCGAGATTTTCAGGAGCTAAGGAAGCTAAAATGG
AGAAAAAAATCACTGGATATACCACCGTTGATATATCCCAATGGCATCGTAAAGAACATTTTGAGGCATT
TCAGTCAGTTGCTCAATGTACCTATAACCAGACCGTTCAGCTGGATATTACGGCCTTTTTAAAGACCGTA
AAGAAAAATAAGCACAAGTTTTATCCGGCCTTTATTCACATTCTTGCCCGCCTGATGAATGCTCATCCGG
AATTTCGTATGGCAATGAAAGACGGTGAGCTGGTGATATGGGATAGTGTTCACCCTTGTTACACCGTTTT
CCATGAGCAAACTGAAACGTTTTCATCGCTCTGGAGTGAATACCACGACGATTTCCGGCAGTTTCTACAC
ATATATTCGCAAGATGTGGCGTGTTACGGTGAAAACCTGGCCTATTTCCCTAAAGGGTTTATTGAGAATA
TGTTTTTCGTCTCAGCCAATCCCTGGGTGAGTTTCACCAGTTTTGATTTAAACGTGGCCAATATGGACAA
CTTCTTCGCCCCCGTTTTCACCATGGGCAAATATTATACGCAAGGCGACAAGGTGCTGATGCCGCTGGCG
ATTCAGGTTCATCATGCCGTTTGTGATGGCTTCCATGTCGGCAGAATGCTTAATGAATTACAACAGTACT
GCGATGAGTGGCAGGGCGGGGCGTAATTTGATATCGAGCTCGCTTGGACTCCTGTTGATAGATCCAGTAA
TGACCTCAGAACTCCATCTGGATTTGTTCAGAACGCTCGGTTGCCGCCGGGCGTTTTTTATTGGTGAGAA
TCCAAGCCTCCGATCAACGTCTCATTTTCGCCAAAAGTTGGCCCAGGGCTTCCCGGTATCAACAGGGACA
CCAGGATTTATTTATTCTGCGAAGTGATCTTCCGTCACAGGTATTTATTCGGCGCAAAGTGCGTCGGGTG
ATGCTGCCAACTTACTGATTTAGTGTATGATGGTGTTTTTGAGGTGCTCCAGTGGCTTCTGTTTCTATCA
GCTGTCCCTCCTGTTCAGCTACTGACGGGGTGGTGCGTAACGGCAAAAGCACCGCCGGACATCAGCGCTA
GCGGAGTGTATACTGGCTTACTATGTTGGCACTGATGAGGGTGTCAGTGAAGTGCTTCATGTGGCAGGAG
AAAAAAGGCTGCACCGGTGCGTCAGCAGAATATGTGATACAGGATATATTCCGCTTCCTCGCTCACTGAC
TCGCTACGCTCGGTCGTTCGACTGCGGCGAGCGGAAATGGCTTACGAACGGGGCGGAGATTTCCTGGAAG
ATGCCAGGAAGATACTTAACAGGGAAGTGAGAGGGCCGCGGCAAAGCCGTTTTTCCATAGGCTCCGCCCC
CCTGACAAGCATCACGAAATCTGACGCTCAAATCAGTGGTGGCGAAACCCGACAGGACTATAAAGATACC
AGGCGTTTCCCCCTGGCGGCTCCCTCGTGCGCTCTCCTGTTCCTGCCTTTCGGTTTACCGGTGTCATTCC
GCTGTTATGGCCGCGTTTGTCTCATTCCACGCCTGACACTCAGTTCCGGGTAGGCAGTTCGCTCCAAGCT
GGACTGTATGCACGAACCCCCCGTTCAGTCCGACCGCTGCGCCTTATCCGGTAACTATCGTCTTGAGTCC
AACCCGGAAAGACATGCAAAAGCACCACTGGCAGCAGCCACTGGTAATTGATTTAGAGGAGTTAGTCTTG
AAGTCATGCGCCGGTTAAGGCTAAACTGAAAGGACAAGTTTTGGTGACTGCGCTCCTCCAAGCCAGTTAC
CTCGGTTCAAAGAGTTGGTAGCTCAGAGAACCTTCGAAAAACCGCCCTGCAAGGCGGTTTTTTCGTTTTC
AGAGCAAGAGATTACGCGCAGACCAAAACGATCTCAAGAAGATCATCTTATTAATCAGATAAAATATTTC
TAGATTTCAGTGCAATTTATCTCTTCAAATGTAGCACCTGAAGTCAGCCCCATACGATATAAGTTGTAAT
TCTCATGTTTGACAGCTTATCATCGATAAGCTTCCGATGGCGCGCCGAGAGGCT
Features (pLannotate 1.2.2; 14 found; start..end, strand, type, name):
     37..71      +  promoter       J23119(SpeI) promoter: bacterial promoter (Registry of Standard Biological Parts BBa J23119) modified to end with an SpeI site
     70..171     +  ncRNA          Purine: Accession: RF00167 - Purine riboswitch
    314..1027    +  CDS            Superfolder GFP: Superfolder GFP is a basic (constitutively fluorescent) green fluorescent protein published in 2005, derived from Aequorea victoria. It is reported to be a very rapidly-maturing weak dimer.
   1095..1112    +  CDS            capTEV™ (fragment): composite tag for in vivo biotinylation, TEV protease cleavage, and 6xHis tagging
   1219..1334    +  ncRNA          5S rRNA: Accession: RF00001 - 5S ribosomal RNA
   1338..1384    +  terminator     rrnB T1 terminator: transcription terminator T1 from the E. coli rrnB gene
   1439..1536    +  promoter       cat promoter: promoter of the E. coli cat gene encoding chloramphenicol acetyltransferase
   1537..2193    +  CDS            cat: CAT_ECOLX - Experimental evidence at protein level: Swiss-Prot protein existence level 1. This enzyme is an effector of chloramphenicol resistance in bacteria. From Escherichia coli. This protein is used as a marker in many commonly used cloning vectors, such as pACYC184.
   2217..2311    +  terminator     lambda t0 terminator: transcription terminator from phage lambda
   2447..2590    +  mobile_element IS1 (fragment): prokaryotic transposable element IS1
   2709..2764    -  rep_origin     RSF ori (fragment): Plasmids containing the RSF 1030 origin of replication can be propagated in E. coli cells that contain additional plasmids with compatible origins.
   2852..3397    -  rep_origin     p15A ori: Plasmids containing the medium-copy-number p15A origin of replication can be propagated in E. coli cells that contain a second plasmid with the ColE1 origin.
   3509..3533    +  promoter       tet promoter (fragment): E. coli promoter for tetracycline efflux protein gene
   3554..21      +  promoter       lac UV5 promoter (fragment) (across the origin): E. coli lac promoter with an "up" mutation
