[The description below was written by a language model from this plasmid's Addgene catalogue record and pLannotate feature annotations shown in this document.]
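Description:
pJBL730 is a small (about 3.6 kb) bacterial reporter plasmid built on a p15A backbone and designed to read out the activity of the Bacillus subtilis yxjA purine riboswitch, assayed with the ligand 2-aminopurine (2AP), through superfolder GFP fluorescence. It replicates in E. coli from the p15A origin, which the record lists as low copy and which is compatible with ColE1-type plasmids. Selection is by chloramphenicol, conferred by a cat gene with its own promoter followed by the lambda t0 terminator.

The reporter cassette is driven by the strong constitutive synthetic promoter J23119 (the variant ending in an SpeI site). Immediately downstream lies a sequence matching the purine riboswitch family, corresponding to the yxjA aptamer domain. An unannotated stretch separates this from the sfGFP coding sequence; it presumably holds the rest of the riboswitch expression platform and the translation initiation signals, though the record does not detail them. Ligand binding to the aptamer alters folding of the leader RNA and therefore changes downstream sfGFP expression, so fluorescence serves as a proxy for riboswitch switching in living cells. Transcription is terminated by an rrnB-derived region containing a 5S rRNA segment and the T1 terminator. A short hexahistidine-like match after sfGFP, along with fragments annotated as IS1, RSF origin, tet promoter and lac UV5 promoter, appear to be backbone remnants or partial homology hits rather than functional parts.

The associated work concerns how RNA folding kinetics control riboswitch sensitivity in vivo, so the plasmid is suited to measuring ligand dose-response behaviour of this riboswitch in bacteria.
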