Addgene plasmid #217374: pJBL730
Purpose: sfGFP reporter for Bsu yxjA 2AP riboswitch
Depositing lab: Julius Lucks. Depositing organization: Northwestern University. Publication: RNA folding kinetics control riboswitch sensitivity in vivo. Bushhouse DZ, Fu J, Lucks JB. bioRxiv 2024.03.29.587317 10.1101/2024.03.29.587317.
Backbone
  Vector backbone: p15A
Growth in bacteria
  Bacterial resistance: Chloramphenicol, 25 μg/mL
  Growth temperature: 37°C
  Growth strain: DH5alpha
  Copy number: Low Copy
Gene/Insert
  Gene/Insert name: yxjA riboswitch sfGFP reporter
Terms and licenses: Academic/Nonprofit Terms; Industry Terms: Not Available to Industry
Depositor comments: Please visit https://doi.org/10.1101/2024.03.29.587317 for bioRxiv preprint.
How to cite: pJBL730 was a gift from Julius Lucks (Addgene plasmid # 217374 ; http://n2t.net/addgene:217374 ; RRID:Addgene_217374)
